>Addgene plasmid #25475 | INMT | depositor partial sequence | sequence record 11879 | Author sequence
ATGAAGGGTGGCTTCACTGGGGGTGATGAGTACCAGAAGCACTTCCTGCCCAGGGACTACTTGGCTACTT
ACTACAGCTTCGATGGCAGCCCCTCACCCGAGGCCGAGATGCTGAAGTTTAACTTGGAATGTCTCCACAA
GACCTTCGGCCCTGGAGGCCTCCAAGGGGACACGCTGATTGACATTGGCTCAGGTCCTACCATCTACCAA
GTTCTTGCTGCCTGTGATTCCTTCCAAGACATCACTCTCTCCGACTTTACCGACCGCAACCGGGAGGAGC
TGGAAAAGTGGCTGAAGAAGGAGCCGGGGGCCTATGACTGGACCCCAGCGGTGAAATTCGCCTGTGAGCT
GGAAGGAAACAGCGGCCGATGGGAGGAGAAGGAGGAGAAGCTGCGGGCAGCGGTGAAGCGGGTGCTCAAG
TGCGATGTCCACCTGGGCAACCCGCTGGCCCCGGCTGTGTTGCCTCTCGCCGACTGTGTGCTCACCCTGC
TGGCCATGGAGTGTGCCTGCTGTAGCCTTGATGCCTACCGCGCTGCCCTGTGCAACCTTGCCTCACTGCT
CAAGCCGGGTGGCCACCTGGTGACCACTGTCACGCTTCGGCTCCCGTCCTACATGGTGGGGAAGCGTGAA
TTTTCCTGCGTGGCCCTGGAGAAAGGGGAGGTGGAGCAGGCTGTCCTGGATGCTGGCTTTGACATTGAAC
AGCTCCTACACAGTCCCCAGAGCTACTCTGTCACCAATGCTGCCAACAATGGGGTCTGCTGCATTGTGGC
TCGCAAGAAGCCTGGGCCC
