>Addgene plasmid #25475 | INMT | addgene partial sequence | sequence record 31455 | 25475 with T7
AAATATTTTGTTTACTTTAAGAAGGAGATATACCATGGGCAGCAGCCATCATCATCATCATCACAGCAGC
GGCCTGGTTCCGCGTGGTAGTATGAAGGGTGGCTTCACTGGGGGTGATGAGTACCAGAAGCACTTCCTGC
CCAGGGACTACTTGGCTACTTACTACAGCTTCGATGGCAGCCCCTCACCCGAGGCCGAGATGCTGAAGTT
TAACTTGGAATGTCTCCACAAGACCTTCGGCCCTGGAGGCCTCCAAGGGGACACGCTGATTGACATTGGC
TCAGGTCCTACCATCTACCAAGTTCTTGCTGCCTGTGATTCCTTCCAAGACATCACTCTCTCCGACTTTA
CCGACCGCAACCGGGAGGAGCTGGAAAAGTGGCTGAAGAAGGAGCCGGGGGCCTATGACTGGACCCCAGC
GGTGAAATTCGCCTGTGAGCTGGAAGGAAACAGCGGCCGATGGGAGGAGAAGGAGGAGAAGCTGCGGGCA
GCGGTGAAGCGGGTGCTCAAGTGCGATGTCCACCTGGGCAACCCGCTGGCCCCGGCTGTGTTGCCTCTCG
CCGACTGTGTGCTCACCCTGCTGGCCATGGAGTGTGCCTGCTGTAGCCTTGATGCCTACCGCGCTGCCCT
GTGCAACCTTGCCTCACTGCTCAAGCCGGGTGGCCACCTGGTGACCACTGTCACGCTTCGGCTCCCGTCC
TACATGGTGGGGAAGCGTGAATTTTCCTGCGTGGCCCTGGAGAAAGGGGAGGTGGAGCAGGCTGTCCTGG
ATGCTGGCTTTGACATTGAACAGCTCCTACACAGTCCCCAGAGCTACTCTGTCACCAATGCTGCCAACAA
TGGGGTCTGCTGCATTGTGGCTCGCAAGAAGCCTGGGCCCTGATGACGAAGCTTGCGGCCGCACTC
