[The description below was written by a language model from this plasmid's Addgene catalogue record.]
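Description:
INMT is a bacterial expression plasmid built on the pET28a-LIC backbone, a ligation-independent-cloning derivative of pET28a recorded at 7328 bp without insert. It carries a 789 bp insert encoding human indolethylamine N-methyltransferase (INMT, also known as TEMT). The plasmid is selected with kanamycin and is listed as low copy, with propagation in a standard cloning strain. No feature table accompanies the record, so the origin of replication and the exact regulatory elements are not itemised. However, the listed sequencing primers (T7 forward and T7 terminator) are consistent with the usual pET arrangement. In that arrangement the coding sequence sits between a T7 promoter and a T7 terminator and is transcribed by T7 RNA polymerase in a suitable expression host.

The insert is fused to an N-terminal His tag, which allows the recombinant protein to be purified by immobilised metal affinity chromatography. The stated purpose is bacterial expression for structure determination, and the record warns that the insert may not be the full open reading frame. This is typical of structural genomics constructs, where domain boundaries are often trimmed to improve solubility and crystallisation. The depositor links the construct to a deposited crystal structure of INMT (PDB entry 2A14), which indicates that protein from this clone was used for that work. The cloning method is recorded as restriction enzyme, despite the LIC-type backbone. The plasmid is suited to producing His-tagged human INMT for structural, biochemical or enzymatic studies of this methyltransferase.
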