Addgene plasmid #25475: INMT
Purpose: Bacterial expression for structure determination; may not be full ORF
Depositing lab: Cheryl Arrowsmith. Depositing organization: University of Toronto.
Backbone
  Vector backbone: pET28a-LIC
  Backbone manufacturer: SGC
  Backbone size w/o insert (bp): 7328
  Vector type: Bacterial Expression
Growth in bacteria
  Bacterial resistance: Kanamycin, 50 μg/mL
  Growth temperature: 37°C
  Growth strain: DH5alpha
  Copy number: Low Copy
Gene/Insert
  Gene/Insert name: INMT (alt names: PDB: 2A14; Indolethylamine N-methyltransferase)
  Species: H. sapiens (human)
  Insert size (bp): 789
  Entrez Gene: INMT (a.k.a. TEMT)
  Tag / fusion protein: His (N terminal on insert)
  Cloning method: Restriction Enzyme
  Sequencing primers: 5′ T7; 3′ T7-term
Terms and licenses: Academic/Nonprofit Terms; Industry Terms: Not Available to Industry
Depositor comments: PDB: 2A14 http://www.thesgc.org/structures/2A14/
How to cite: INMT was a gift from Cheryl Arrowsmith (Addgene plasmid # 25475 ; http://n2t.net/addgene:25475 ; RRID:Addgene_25475)
